Addgene plasmid #43352: II-GACC
Depositing lab: Chad Cowan & Kiran Musunuru. Depositing organization: Harvard University. Publication: A TALEN Genome-Editing System for Generating Human Stem Cell-Based Disease Models. Ding Q, Lee YK, Schaefer EA, Peters DT, Veres A, Kim K, Kuperwasser N, Motola DL, Meissner TB, Hendriks WT, Trevisan M, Gupta RM, Moisan A, Banks E, Friesen M, Schinzel RT, Xia F, Tang A, Xia Y, Figueroa E, Wann A, Ahfeldt T, Daheron L, Zhang F, Rubin LL, Peng LF, Chung RT, Musunuru K, Cowan CA. Cell Stem Cell. 2012 Dec 12. pii: S1934-5909(12)00645-5. doi: 10.1016/j.stem.2012.11.011. PubMed 23246482.
Backbone
  Vector backbone: pCRII-TOPO
  Backbone manufacturer: Invitrogen
  Backbone size w/o insert (bp): 3973
  Vector type: Bacterial Cloning
Growth in bacteria
  Bacterial resistance: Ampicillin and Kanamycin, 100 & 50 μg/mL
  Growth temperature: 37°C
  Growth strain: Top10
  Copy number: High Copy
Gene/Insert
  Gene/Insert name: II-GACC
  Species: Synthetic
  Insert size (bp): 426
  Cloning method: TOPO Cloning
  Sequencing primers: 5′ T7; 3′ M13-rev
Terms and licenses: Academic/Nonprofit Terms; Industry Terms: Not Available to Industry
How to cite: II-GACC was a gift from Chad Cowan & Kiran Musunuru (Addgene plasmid # 43352 ; http://n2t.net/addgene:43352 ; RRID:Addgene_43352)
