[The description below was written by a language model from this plasmid's Addgene catalogue record.]
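Description:
II-GACC is a bacterial cloning plasmid built on the commercial pCRII-TOPO backbone (about 4.0 kb without insert), into which a 426 bp synthetic fragment was introduced by TOPO cloning. It is a high-copy plasmid propagated in E. coli and carries both ampicillin and kanamycin resistance, as is standard for this backbone. The insert is flanked by T7 and M13-reverse priming sites, which the record lists for sequence verification. No feature table is provided, so the exact arrangement of elements within the plasmid cannot be described beyond these catalogue fields.

The record does not spell out what the insert encodes, giving only the name II-GACC and a synthetic origin. The plasmid was deposited in connection with a TALEN genome-editing system developed for generating human stem cell-based disease models. In that context, the name and insert size are consistent with a pre-assembled block of four TALE repeat modules. A TALE repeat is roughly 100 bp, and each repeat recognises one DNA base, so the block would correspond to the sequence G-A-C-C. The "II" would then denote the block's position in an ordered assembly. This interpretation is an inference from the name and the associated publication, not something stated in the record. On that reading, the plasmid has no expression function of its own. It would serve as a library component from which the repeat block is taken and joined with other positional blocks to build a full-length TALE DNA-binding array, which is then fused to a nuclease domain in a separate destination vector.
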