>Addgene plasmid #43352 | II-GACC | depositor partial sequence | sequence record 58617 | II-GACC sequence 426 bps
CGTCTCGCTTAACCCCAGAGCAGGTCGTGGCAATCGCGAGCAATAACGGCGGAAAACAGGCTTTGGAAAC
GGTGCAGAGGCTCCTTCCAGTGCTGTGCCAAGCGCACGGACTCACCCCAGAGCAGGTCGTGGCAATCGCC
TCCAACATTGGCGGGAAACAGGCACTCGAGACTGTCCAGCGCCTGCTTCCCGTGCTGTGCCAAGCGCACG
GCCTCACCCCAGAGCAGGTCGTGGCGATCGCAAGCCACGACGGAGGAAAGCAAGCCTTGGAAACAGTACA
GAGGCTGTTGCCTGTGCTGTGCCAAGCGCACGGATTAACCCCAGAGCAGGTCGTGGCGATCGCAAGCCAC
GACGGAGGAAAGCAAGCCTTGGAAACAGTACAGAGGCTGTTGCCTGTGCTGTGCCAAGCGCACGGGCTCA
GAGACG
