>Addgene plasmid #43352 | II-GACC | addgene partial sequence | sequence record 62006 | M13-F20 5'-TGTAAAACGACGGCCAGT-3'
CTATAGGGCGAATTGGGCCCTCTAGATGCATGCTCGAGCGGCCGCCAGTGTGATGGATATCTGCAGAATT
CGCCCTTCTTTCCTGTGCCCACGTCTCTGAGCCCGTGCGCTTGGCACAGCACAGGCAACAGCCTCTGTAC
TGTTTCCAAGGCTTGCTTTCCTCCGTCGTGGCTTGCGATCGCCACGACCTGCTCTGGGGTTAATCCGTGC
GCTTGGCACAGCACAGGCAACAGCCTCTGTACTGTTTCCAAGGCTTGCTTTCCTCCGTCGTGGCTTGCGA
TCGCCACGACCTGCTCTGGGGTGAGGCCGTGCGCTTGGCACAGCACGGGAAGCAGGCGCTGGACAGTCTC
GAGTGCCTGTTTCCCGCCAATGTTGGAGGCGATTGCCACGACCTGCTCTGGGGTGAGTCCGTGCGCTTGG
CACAGCACTGGAAGGAGCCTCTGCACCGTTTCCAAAGCCTGTTTTCCGCCGTTATTGCTCGCGATTGCCA
CGACCTGCTCTGGGGTTAAGCGAGACGCGCTAGGACGGCAAGGGCGAATTCCAGCACACTGGCGGCCGTT
ACTAGTGGATCCGAGCTCGGTACCAAGCTTGATGCATAGCTTGAGTATTCTATAGTGTCACCTAAATAGC
TTGGCGTAATCATGGTCATAGCTGTTTCCTGTGTGAAATTGTTATCCGCTCACAATTCCACACAACATAC
GAGCCGGAAGCATAAAGTGTAAAGCCTGGGGTGCCTAATGAGTGAGCTAACTCACATTAATTGCGTTGCG
CTCACTGCCCGCTTTCCAGTCGGGAAACCTGTCGTGCCAGCTGCATTAATGAATCGGCCAACGCGCGGGG
AGAGGCGGTTTGCGTATTGGGCGCTCTTCCGCTTCCTCGCTCACTGACTCGCTGCGCTCGGTCGTTCGGC
TGCGGCGAGCGGTATCAGCTCACTCAAAGGCGGTAATACGGTTATC
